>Addgene plasmid #200506 | pKLV2.2-h7SKgRNA5(ARID1A(44))-hU6gRNA5(AAVS1)-PGKpuroBFP-W | addgene full sequence | sequence record 419623 | Addgene NGS Result
ACCTAAATTGTAAGCGTTAATATTTTGTTAAAATTCGCGTTAAATTTTTGTTAAATCAGCTCATTTTTTA
ACCAATAGGCCGAAATCGGCAAAATCCCTTATAAATCAAAAGAATAGACCGAGATAGGGT
[37 nt withheld, positions 131-167]
AAAGAACGTGGACTCCAACGTCAAAGG
[49 nt withheld, positions 195-243]
T
[91 nt withheld, positions 245-335]
G
[124 nt withheld, positions 337-460]
CCCATTCGCCATTCAGGCTGCGCAACTGTTGGGAAGGGCGATCGGTGCGGGCCTCTTCGCTATTACGCCA
GCTGGCGAAAGGGGGATGTGCTGCAAGGCGATTAAGTTGGGTAACGCCAGGGTTTTCCCAGTCACGACGT
TGTAAAACGACGGCCAGTGAGCGCGCGTAATACGACTCACTATAGGGCGAATTGACTAGTACATAACTTA
CGGTAAATGGCCCGCCTGGCTGACCGCCCAACGACCCCCGCCCATTGACGTCAATAATGACGTATGTTCC
CATAGTAACGCCAATAGGGACTTTCCATTGACGTCAATGGGTGGAGTATTTACGGTAAACTGCCCACTTG
GCAGTACATCAAGTGTATCATATGCCAAGTACGCCCCCTATTGACGTCAATGACGGTAAATGGCCCGCCT
GGCATTATGCCCAGTACATGACCTTATGGGACTTTCCTACTTGGCAGTACATCTACGTATTAGTCATCGC
TATTACCATGGTGATGCGGTTTTGGCAGTACATCAATGGGCGTGGATAGCGGTTTGACTCACGGGGATTT
CCAAGTCTCCACCCCATTGACGTCAATGGGAGTTTGTTTTGGCACCAAAATCAACGGGACTTTCCAAAAT
GTCGTAACAACTCCGCCCCATTGACGCAAATGGGCGGTAGGCGTGTACGGTGGGAGGTCTATATAAGCAG
CGCGTTTTGCCTGTACTGGGTCTCTCTGGTTAGACCAGATCTGAGCCTGGGAGCTCTCTGGCTAACTAGG
GAACCCACTGCTTAAGCCTCAATAAAGCTTGCCTTGAGTGCTTCAAGTAGTGTGTGCCCGTCTGTTGTGT
GACTCTGGTAACTAGAGATCCCTCAGACCCTTTTAGTCAGTGTGGAAAATCTCTAGCAGTGGCGCCCGAA
CAGGGACTTGAAAGCGAAAGGGAAACCAGAGGAGCTCTCTCGACGCAGGACTCGGCTTGCTGAAGCGCGC
ACGGCAAGAGGCGAGGGGCGGCGACTGGTGAGTACGCCAAAAATTTTGACTAGCGGAGGCTAGAAGGAGA
GAGATGGGTGCGAGAGCGTCAGTATTAAGCGGGGGAGAATTAGATCGCGATGGGAAAAAATTCGGTTAAG
GCCAGGGGGAAAGAAAAAATATAAATTAAAACATATAGTATGGGCAAGCAGGGAGCTAGAACGATTCGCA
GTTAATCCTGGCCTGTTAGAAACATCAGAAGGCTGTAGACAAATACTGGGACAGCTACAACCATCCCTTC
AGACAGGATCAGAAGAACTTAGATCATTATATAATACAGTAGCAACCCTCTATTGTGTGCATCAAAGGAT
AGAGATAAAAGACACCAAGGAAGCTTTAGACAAGATAGAGGAACAGCAAAACAAAAGTAAGACCACCGCA
CAGCAAGCGGCCGGCCGCGCTGATCTTCAGACCTGGAGGAGGAGATATGAGGGACAATTGGAGAAGTGAA
TTATATAAATATAAAGTAGTAAAAATTGAACCATTAGGAGTAGCACCCACCAAGGCAAAGAGAAGAGTGG
TGCAGAGAGAAAAAAGAGCAGTGGGAATAGGAGCTTTGTTCCTTGGGTTCTTGGGAGCAGCAGGAAGCAC
TATGGGCGCAGCGTCAATGACGCTGACGGTACAGGCCAGACAATTATTGTCTGGTATAGTGCAGCAGCAG
AACAATTTGCTGAGGGCTATTGAGGCGCAACAGCATCTGTTGCAACTCACAGTCTGGGGCATCAAGCAGC
TCCAGGCAAGAATCCTGGCTGTGGAAAGATACCTAAAGGATCAACAGCTCCTGGGGATTTGGGGTTGCTC
TGGAAAACTCATTTGCACCACTGCTGTGCCTTGGAATGCTAGTTGGAGTAATAAATCTCTGGAACAGATT
TGGAATCACACGACCTGGATGGAGTGGGACAGAGAAATTAACAATTACACAAGCTTAATACACTCCTTAA
TTGAAGAATCGCAAAACCAGCAAGAAAAGAATGAACAAGAATTATTGGAATTAGATAAATGGGCAAGTTT
GTGGAATTGGTTTAACATAACAAATTGGCTGTGGTATATAAAATTATTCATAATGATAGTAGGAGGCTTG
GTAGGTTTAAGAATAGTTTTTGCTGTACTTTCTATAGTGAATAGAGTTAGGCAGGGATATTCACCATTAT
CGTTTCAGACCCACCTCCCAACCCCGAGGGGACCCGACAGGCCCGAAGGAATAGAAGAAGAAGGTGGAGA
GAGAGACAGAGACAGATCCATTCGATTAGTGAACGGATCGGCACTGCGTGCGCCAATTCTGCAGACAAAT
GGCAGTATTCATCCACAATTTTAAAAGAAAAGGGGGGATTGGGGGGTACAGTGCAGGGGAAAGAATAGTA
GACATAATAGCAACAGACATACAAACTAAAGAATTACAAAAACAAATTACAAAAATTCAAAATTTTCGGG
TTTATTACAGGGACAGCAGAGATCCAGTTTGGTTAGTACCGGGCCCTACGCGTCTGCAGTATTTAGCATG
CCCCACCCATCTGCAAGGCATTCTGGATAGTGTCAAAACAGCCGGAAATCAAGTCCGTTTATCTCAAACT
TTAGCATTTTGGGAATAAATGATATTTGCTATGCTGGTTAAATTAGATTTTAGTTAAATTTCCTGCTGAA
GCTCTAGTACGATAAGCAACTTGACCTAAGTGTAAAGTTGAGACTTCCTTCAGGTTTATATAGCTTGTGC
GCCGCTTGGGTACCTCGAGGGCAAACTGCCCAGTGTGTTTAAGAGCTATGCTGGAAACAGCATAGCAAGT
TTAAATAAGGCTAGTCCGTTATCAACTTGAAAAAGTGGCACCGAGTCGGTGCTTTTTTTAGCCGAACTGT
TTCACACTCACGCGTCCAAGGTCGGGCAGGAAGAGGGCCTATTTCCCATGATTCCTTCATATTTGCATAT
ACGATACAAGGCTGTTAGAGAGATAATTAGAATTAATTTGACTGTAAACACAAAGATATTAGTACAAAAT
ACGTGACGTAGAAAGTAATAATTTCTTGGGTAGTTTGCAGTTTTAAAATTATGTTTTAAAATGGACTATC
ATATGCTTACCGTAACTTGAAAGTATTTCGATTTCTTGGCTTTATATATCTTGTGGAAAGGACGAAACAC
CGGTCCCTAGTGGCCCCACTGGTTTAAGAGCTATGCTGGAAACAGCATAGCAAGTTTAAATAAGGCTAGT
CCGTTATCAACTTGAAAAAGTGGCACCGAGTCGGTGCTTTTTTTGGATCCAATTCTACCGGGTAGGGGAG
GCGCTTTTCCCAAGGCAGTCTGGAGCATGCGCTTTAGCAGCCCCGCTGGGCACTTGGCGCTACACAAGTG
GCCTCTGGCCTCGCACACATTCCACATCCACCGGTAGGCGCCAACCGGCTCCGTTCTTTGGTGGCCCCTT
CGCGCCACCTTCTACTCCTCCCCTAGTCAGGAAGTTCCCCCCCGCCCCGCAGCTCGCGTCGTGCAGGACG
TGACAAATGGAAGTAGCACGTCTCACTAGTCTCGTGCAGATGGACAGCACCGCTGAGCAATGGAAGCGGG
TAGGCCTTTGGGGCAGCGGCCAATAGCAGCTTTGCTCCTTCGCTTTCTGGGCTCAGAGGCTGGGAAGGGG
TGGGTCCGGGGGCGGGCTCAGGGGCGGGCTCAGGGGCGGGGCGGGCGCCCGAAGGTCCTCCGGAGGCCCG
GCATTCTGCACGCTTCAAAAGCGCACGTCTGCCGCGCTGTTCTCCTCTTCCTCATCTCCGGGCCTTTCGA
CCTGCATCCATCTAGATCTCGAGCAGCTGAAGCTTACCATGACCGAGTACAAGCCCACGGTGCGCCTCGC
CACCCGCGACGACGTCCCCAGGGCCGTACGCACCCTCGCCGCCGCGTTCGCCGACTACCCCGCCACGCGC
CACACCGTCGATCCGGACCGCCACATCGAGCGGGTCACCGAGCTGCAAGAACTCTTCCTCACGCGCGTCG
GGCTCGACATCGGCAAGGTGTGGGTCGCGGACGACGGCGCCGCGGTGGCGGTCTGGACCACGCCGGAGAG
CGTCGAAGCGGGGGCGGTGTTCGCCGAGATCGGCCCGCGCATGGCCGAGTTGAGCGGTTCCCGGCTGGCC
GCGCAGCAACAGATGGAAGGCCTCCTGGCGCCGCACCGGCCCAAGGAGCCCGCGTGGTTCCTGGCCACCG
TCGGCGTCTCGCCCGACCACCAGGGCAAGGGTCTGGGCAGCGCCGTCGTGCTCCCCGGAGTGGAGGCGGC
CGAGCGCGCCGGGGTGCCCGCCTTCCTGGAGACCTCCGCGCCCCGCAACCTCCCCTTCTACGAGCGGCTC
GGCTTCACCGTCACCGCCGACGTCGAGGTGCCCGAAGGACCGCGCACCTGGTGCATGACCCGCAAGCCCG
GTGCCGGCGGCGGGTCCGGAGGAGAGGGCAGAGGAAGTCTCCTAACATGCGGTGACGTGGAGGAGAATCC
TGGCCCAATGAGCGAGCTGATTAAGGAGAACATGCACATGAAGCTGTACATGGAGGGCACCGTGGACAAC
CATCACTTCAAGTGCACATCCGAGGGCGAAGGCAAGCCCTACGAGGGCACCCAGACCATGAGAATCAAGG
TGGTCGAGGGCGGCCCTCTCCCCTTCGCCTTCGACATCCTGGCTACTAGCTTCCTCTACGGCAGCAAGAC
CTTCATCAACCACACCCAGGGCATCCCCGACTTCTTCAAGCAGTCCTTCCCTGAGGGCTTCACATGGGAG
AGAGTCACCACATACGAGGACGGGGGCGTGCTGACCGCTACCCAGGACACCAGCCTCCAGGACGGCTGCC
TCATCTACAACGTCAAGATCAGAGGGGTGAACTTCACATCCAACGGCCCTGTGATGCAGAAGAAAACACT
CGGCTGGGAGGCCTTCACCGAGACGCTGTACCCCGCTGACGGCGGCCTGGAAGGCAGAAACGACATGGCC
CTGAAGCTCGTGGGCGGGAGCCATCTGATCGCAAACATCAAGACCACATATAGATCCAAGAAACCCGCTA
AGAACCTCAAGATGCCTGGCGTCTACTATGTGGACTACAGACTGGAAAGAATCAAGGAGGCCAACAACGA
GACCTACGTCGAGCAGCACGAGGTGGCAGTGGCCAGATACTGCGACCTCCCTAGCAAACTGGGGCACAAG
CTTAATTGAGCGGCCGCTCAACCTCTGGATTACAAAATTTGTGAAAGATTGACTGGTATTCTTAACTATG
TTGCTCCTTTTACGCTATGTGGATACGCTGCTTTAATGCCTTTGTATCATGCTATTGCTTCCCGTATGGC
TTTCATTTTCTCCTCCTTGTATAAATCCTGGTTGCTGTCTCTTTATGAGGAGTTGTGGCCCGTTGTCAGG
CAACGTGGCGTGGTGTGCACTGTGTTTGCTGACGCAACCCCCACTGGTTGGGGCATTGCCACCACCTGTC
AGCTCCTTTCCGGGACTTTCGCTTTCCCCCTCCCTATTGCCACGGCGGAACTCATCGCCGCCTGCCTTGC
CCGCTGCTGGACAGGGGCTCGGCTGTTGGGCACTGACAATTCCGTGGTGTTGTCGGGGAAATCATCGTCC
TTTCCTTGGCTGCTCGCCTGTGTTGCCACCTGGATTCTGCGCGGGACGTCCTTCTGCTACGTCCCTTCGG
CCCTCAATCCAGCGGACCTTCCTTCCCGCGGCCTGCTGCCGGCTCTGCGGCCTCTTCCGCGTCTACGCCT
TCGCCCTCAGACGAGTCGGATCTCCCTTTGGGCCGCCTCCCCGCAGGTACCTTTAAGACCAATGACTTAC
AAGGCAGCTGTAGATCTTAGCCACTTTTTAAAAGAAAAGGGGGGACTGGAAGGGCTAATTCACTCCCAAA
GAAGTCAAGATCTGCTTTTTGCCTGTACTGGGTCTCTCTGGTTAGACCAGAGTCTCTCTGGTTAGACCAG
ATCTGAGCCTGGGAGCTCTCTGGCTAACTAGGGAACCCACTGCTTAAGCCTCAATAAAGCTTGCCTTGAG
TGCTTCAAGTAGTGTGTGCCCGTCTGTTGTGTGACTCTGGTAACTAGAGATCCCTCAGACCCTTTTAGTC
AGTGTGGAAAATCTCTAGCAGTTTAAACCCGCTGATCAGCCTCGACTGTGCCTTCTAGTTGCCAGCCATC
TGTTGTTTGCCCCTCCCCCGTGCCTTCCTTGACCCTGGAAGGTGCCACTCCCACTGTCCTTTCCTAATAA
AATGAGGAAATTGCATCGCATTGTCTGAGTAGGTGTCATTCTATTCTGGGGGGTGGGGTGGGGCAGGACA
GCAAGGGGGAGGATTGGGAAGTCAATAGCAGGCATGCTGGGGATGCGGTGGGCTCTATGGGCGGCCGTTA
ATTAAGCTTTTGTTCCCTTTAGTGAGGGTTAATTGCGCGCTTGGCGTAATCATGGTCATAGCTGTTTCCT
GTGTGAAATTGTTATCCGCTCACAATTCCACACAACATACGAGCCGGGAGCATAAAGTGTAAAGCCTGGG
GTGCCTAATGAGTGAGCTAACTCACATTAATTGCGTTGCGCTCACTGCCCGCTTTCCAGTCGGGAAACCT
GTCGTGCCAGCTGCATTAATGAATCGGCCAACGCGCGGGGAGAGGCGGTTTGCGTATTGGGCGCTGTTCC
GCTTCCTCGCTCACTGACTCGCTGCGCTCGGTCGTTCGGCTGCGGCGAGCGGTATCAGCTCACTCAAAGG
CGGTAATACGGTTATCCACAGAATCAGGGGATAACGCAGGAAAGAACATGTGAGCAAAAGGCCAGCAAAA
GGCCAGGAACCGTAAAAAGGCCGCGTTGCTGGCGTTTTTCCATAGGCTCCGCCCCCCTGACGAGCATCAC
AAAAATCGACGCTCAAGTCAGAGGTGGCGAAACCCGACAGGACTATAAAGATACCAGGCGTTTCCCCCTG
GAAGCTCCCTCGTGCGCTCTCCTGTTCCGACCCTGCCGCTTACCGGATACCTGTCCGCCTTTCTCCCTTC
GGGAAGCGTGGCGCTTTCTCATAGCTCACGCTGTAGGTATCTCAGTTCGGTGTAGGTCGTTCGCTCCAAG
CTGGGCTGTGTGCACGAACCCCCCGTTCAGCCCGACCGCTGCGCCTTATCCGGTAACTATCGTCTTGAGT
CCAACCCGGTAAGACACGACTTATCGCCACTGGCAGCAGCCACTGGTAACAGGATTAGCAGAGCGAGGTA
TGTAGGCGGTGCTACAGAGTTCTTGAAGTGGTGGCCTAACTACGGCTACACTAGAAGAACAGTATTTGGT
ATCTGCGCTCTGCTGAAGCCAGTTACCTTCGGAAAAAGAGTTGGTAGCTCTTGATCCGGCAAACAAACCA
CCGCTGGTAGCGGTGGTTTTTTTGTTTGCAAGCAGCAGATTACGCGCAGAAAAAAAGGATCTCAAGAAGA
TCCTTTGATCTTTTCTACGGGGTCTGACGCTCAGTGGAACGAAAACTCACGTTAAGGGATTTTGGTCATG
AGATTATCAAAAAGGATCTTCACCTAGATCCTTTTAAATTAAAAATGAAGTTTTAAATCAATCTAAAGTA
TATATGAGTAAACTTGGTCTGACAGTTACCAATGCTTAATCAGTGAGGCACCTATCTCAGCGATCTGTCT
ATTTCGTTCATCCATAGTTGCCTGACTCCCCGTCGTGTAGATAACTACGATACGGGAGGGCTTACCATCT
GGCCCCAGTGCTGCAATGATACCGCGAGACCCACGCTCACCGGCTCCAGATTTATCAGCAATAAACCAGC
CAGCCGGAAGGGCCGAGCGCAGAAGTGGTCCTGCAACTTTATCCGCCTCCATCCAGTCTATTAATTGTTG
CCGGGAAGCTAGAGTAAGTAGTTCGCCAGTTAATAGTTTGCGCAACGTTGTTGCCATTGCTACAGGCATC
GTGGTGTCACGCTCGTCGTTTGGTATGGCTTCATTCAGCTCCGGTTCCCAACGATCAAGGCGAGTTACAT
GATCCCCCATGTTGTGCAAAAAAGCGGTTAGCTCCTTCGGTCCTCCGATCGTTGTCAGAAGTAAGTTGGC
CGCAGTGTTATCACTCATGGTTATGGCAGCACTGCATAATTCTCTTACTGTCATGCCATCCGTAAGATGC
TTTTCTGTGACTGGTGAGTACTCAACCAAGTCATTCTGAGAATAGTGTATGCGGCGACCGAGTTGCTCTT
GCCCGGCGTCAATACGGGATAATACCGCGCCACATAGCAGAACTTTAAAAGTGCTCATCATTGGAAAACG
TTCTTCGGGGCGAAAACTCTCAAGGATCTTACCGCTGTTGAGATCCAGTTCGATGTAACCCACTCGTGCA
CCCAACTGATCTTCAGCATCTTTTACTTTCACCAGCGTTTCTGGGTGAGCAAAAACAGGAAGGCAAAATG
CCGCAAAAAAGGGAATAAGGGCGACACGGAAATGTTGAATACTCATACTCTTCCTTTTTCAATATTATTG
AAGCATTTATCAGGGTTATTGTCTCATGAGCGGATACATATTTGAATGTATTTAGAAAAATAAACAAATA
GGGGTTCCGCGCACATTTCCCCGAAAAGTGCC
Features (pLannotate 1.2.2; 29 found; start..end, strand, type, name):
     32..460     -  rep_origin     f1 ori (sequence partly withheld): f1 bacteriophage origin of replication; arrow indicates direction of (+) strand synthesis
    465..620     -  CDS            lacZα (fragment): LacZα fragment of β-galactosidase; lacZ fragment
    628..646     +  promoter       T7 promoter: promoter for bacteriophage T7 RNA polymerase
    660..960     +  enhancer       CMV enhancer: human cytomegalovirus immediate early enhancer
    961..1160    +  promoter       CMV promoter: human cytomegalovirus (CMV) immediate early promoter
   1178..1358    +  LTR            5' LTR (truncated): truncated 5' long terminal repeat (LTR) from HIV-1
   1405..1530    +  misc_feature   HIV-1 Ψ: packaging signal of human immunodeficiency virus type 1
   1514..1852    +  CDS            HIV-1 gag (fragment): gag protein from human immunodeficiency virus 1; gag
   2029..2262    +  misc_feature   RRE: The Rev response element (RRE) of HIV-1 allows for Rev-dependent mRNA export from the nucleus to the cytoplasm.
   2639..2739    +  CDS            Rev (fragment): human immunodeficiency virus 1 (HIV-1) Rev protein; rev; enhances nuclear export of unspliced and incompletely spliced viral mRNAs
   2789..2906    +  misc_feature   cPPT/CTS: central polypurine tract and central termination sequence of HIV-1
   3245..3312    +  misc_RNA       tracrRNA (fragment): trans-activating CRISPR RNA for the Streptococcus pyogenes CRISPR/Cas9 system
   3363..3603    +  promoter       U6 promoter: RNA polymerase III promoter for human U6 snRNA
   3650..3717    +  misc_RNA       tracrRNA (fragment): trans-activating CRISPR RNA for the Streptococcus pyogenes CRISPR/Cas9 system
   3740..4239    +  promoter       PGK promoter: mouse phosphoglycerate kinase 1 promoter
   4279..4875    +  CDS            PuroR (fragment): puromycin N-acetyltransferase; pac from Streptomyces; confers resistance to puromycin
   4948..5646    +  CDS            TagBFP: TagBFP is a basic (constitutively fluorescent) blue fluorescent protein published in 2008, derived from Entacmaea quadricolor. It is reported to be a very rapidly-maturing monomer with very low acid sensitivity.
   5658..6244    +  misc_feature   WPRE: woodchuck hepatitis virus posttranscriptional regulatory element
   6238..6384    +  CDS            nef (fragment): NEF_HV1LA - Experimental evidence at protein level: Swiss-Prot protein existence level 1. Extracellular Nef protein targets CD4(+) T-lymphocytes for apoptosis by interacting with CXCR4 surface receptors. From Human immunodeficiency virus type 1 group M subtype B (isolate Lai) (HIV-1).
   6392..6570    +  LTR            5' LTR (truncated): truncated 5' long terminal repeat (LTR) from HIV-1
   6596..6707    +  polyA_signal   bGH poly(A) signal: bovine growth hormone polyadenylation signal
   6846..6864    -  promoter       T3 promoter: promoter for bacteriophage T3 RNA polymerase
   6909..6925    -  protein_bind   lac operator: The lac repressor binds to the lac operator to inhibit transcription in E. coli. This inhibition can be relieved by adding lactose or isopropyl-β-D-thiogalactopyranoside (IPTG). lac repressor encoded by lacI
   6933..6963    -  promoter       lac promoter: promoter for the E. coli lac operon
   6978..6999    -  protein_bind   CAP binding site: CAP binding activates transcription in the presence of cAMP. E. coli catabolite activator protein
   7012..7104    -  CDS            lacI (fragment): lac repressor; lacI; The lac repressor binds to the lac operator to inhibit transcription in E. coli. This inhibition can be relieved by adding lactose or isopropyl-β-D-thiogalactopyranoside (IPTG).
   7287..7875    -  rep_origin     ori: high-copy-number ColE1/pMB1/pBR322/pUC origin of replication
   8046..8906    -  CDS            AmpR: β-lactamase; bla; confers resistance to ampicillin, carbenicillin, and related antibiotics
   8907..9011    -  promoter       AmpR promoter: bla
