[The description below was written by a language model from this plasmid's Addgene catalogue record and pLannotate feature annotations shown in this document.]
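Description:
pKLV2.2-h7SKgRNA5(ARID1A(44))-hU6gRNA5(AAVS1)-PGKpuroBFP-W is a 9,032 bp lentiviral dual-guide RNA vector for CRISPR/Cas9 experiments in human cells. It is built on the pKLV2.2 dual-gRNA backbone. The guide sequences were inserted at SapI and BbsI sites that were destroyed during cloning. In bacteria the plasmid replicates from a high-copy ColE1/pUC-type origin and is selected with ampicillin through the β-lactamase gene. An f1 origin, lacZα and lac promoter remnants, and T7 and T3 promoters remain from the parental cloning vector.

The viral portion has a third-generation style layout. A CMV enhancer/promoter drives a truncated HIV-1 5' LTR, followed by the Ψ packaging signal with a gag fragment, the RRE for Rev-dependent export of the genomic RNA, and the cPPT/CTS. At the downstream end are a WPRE, which boosts transcript expression, a second truncated LTR and a bGH polyadenylation signal.

Between these elements sit two RNA polymerase III guide cassettes, each ending in a Streptococcus pyogenes Cas9 scaffold, which the feature table annotates as tracrRNA fragments. According to the construct name, a human 7SK promoter expresses the ARID1A-targeting guide and a human U6 promoter expresses the AAVS1-targeting guide. Only the U6 promoter is annotated in the feature table. A mouse PGK promoter then drives puromycin resistance followed by TagBFP, allowing drug selection or fluorescence-based tracking of transduced cells. The element linking the two coding sequences is not annotated.

The vector does not encode Cas9, so the nuclease must be supplied separately. The associated study concerns the role of the BAF complex in human T-cell acute lymphoblastic leukemia, in which ARID1A is a relevant target. The record does not state why the AAVS1 guide is paired with it.
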