Addgene plasmid #200506: pKLV2.2-h7SKgRNA5(ARID1A(44))-hU6gRNA5(AAVS1)-PGKpuroBFP-W
Purpose: Lentiviral vector expressing gRNA targeting human ARID1A and AAVS1
Depositing lab: Kosuke Yusa. Depositing organization: Kyoto University, Institute for Life and Medical Sciences. Publication: Canonical BAF complex regulates the oncogenic program in human T-cell acute lymphoblastic leukemia. Aoki K, Hyuga M, Tarumoto Y, Nishibuchi G, Ueda A, Ochi Y, Sugino S, Mikami T, Kobushi H, Kato I, Akahane K, Inukai T, Takaori-Kondo A, Takita J, Ogawa S, Yusa K. Blood. 2023 Nov 3:blood.2023020857. doi: 10.1182/blood.2023020857. PubMed 37922452.
Backbone
  Vector backbone: pKLV2.2-h7SKgRNA5(SapI)-hU6gRNA5(BbsI)-PGKpuroBFP-W
  Backbone manufacturer: addgene
  Backbone size w/o insert (bp): 9030
  Total vector size (bp): 9032
  Vector type: Lentiviral
  Selectable markers: Puromycin
Growth in bacteria
  Bacterial resistance: Ampicillin, 100 μg/mL
  Growth temperature: 37°C
  Growth strain: NEB Stable
  Copy number: Unknown
Gene/Insert
  Gene/Insert name: ARID1A(44), AAVS1
  gRNA/shRNA sequence: AGGGCAAACTGCCCAGTGT, GTCCCTAGTGGCCCCACTG
  Species: H. sapiens (human)
  Entrez Gene: ARID1A (a.k.a. B120, BAF250, BAF250a, BM029, C1orf4, CSS2, ELD, MRD14, OSA1, P270, SMARCF1, hELD, hOSA1); AAVS1 (a.k.a. AAV)
  Cloning method: Restriction Enzyme; 5′ cloning site SapI (destroyed during cloning); 3′ cloning site BbsI (destroyed during cloning)
  Sequencing primers: 5′ ATGATATTTGCTATGCTGGTTAAAT; 3′ AGATAATTAGAATTAATTTGACTG
Terms and licenses: Academic/Nonprofit Terms; Industry Terms: Not Available to Industry
How to cite: pKLV2.2-h7SKgRNA5(ARID1A(44))-hU6gRNA5(AAVS1)-PGKpuroBFP-W was a gift from Kosuke Yusa (Addgene plasmid # 200506 ; http://n2t.net/addgene:200506 ; RRID:Addgene_200506)
